>Addgene plasmid #130201 | pRDAX-VALENTIA-020 NLSNoLS-Neptune//BsaI | addgene full sequence | sequence record 273490 | Addgene NGS Result
CTTTCTGCTATGGAGGTCAGGTATGATTTAAAGGTCTCATAGGTCTTGTATTCAGTCTCGCACTTTAGAC
ATGGTCTTCTGCTGCCCGTGGTCCTCTATTCGTCGGATGTTCTGTCGATTCTTCCTGTCTATCTGGACTG
GATCTGATATCATCGTCGACATTGATTATTGACTAGTTATTAATAGTAATCAATTACGGGGTCATTAGTT
CATAGCCCATATATGGAGTTCCGCGTTACATAACTTACGGTAAATGGCCCGCCTGGCTGACCGCCCAACG
ACCCCCGCCCATTGACGTCAATAATGACGTATGTTCCCATAGTAACGCCAATAGGGACTTTCCATTGACG
TCAATGGGTGGAGTATTTACGGTAAACTGCCCACTTGGCAGTACATCAAGTGTATCATATGCCAAGTACG
CCCCCTATTGACGTCAATGACGGTAAATGGCCCGCCTGGCATTATGCCCAGTACATGACCTTATGGGACT
TTCCTACTTGGCAGTACATCTACGTATTAGTCATCGCTATTACCATGGTCGAGGTGAGCCCCACGTTCTG
CTTCACTCTCCCCATCTCCCCCCCCTCCCCACCCCCAATTTTGTATTTATTTATTTTTTAATTATTTTGT
GCAGCGATGGGGGCGGGGGGGGGGGGGGCGCGCGCCAGGCGGGGCGGGGCGGGGSGRGGGGSGGGGCGGG
GCGAGGCGGAGAGGTGCGGCGGCAGCCAATCAGAGCGGCGCGCTCCGAAAGTTTCCTTTTATGGCGAGGC
GGCGGCGGCGGCGGCCCTATAAAAAGCGAAGCGCGCGGCGGGCGGGAGTCGCTGCGTTGGGACGCCACCA
TGAAACGGCCTGCTGCCACCAAGAAAGCAGGACAGGCCAAGAAGAAGAAACGCAGGAGAAGGCGACGTAG
AGGCGGTAGCGGGGGCAGCGTCAGCAAAGGCGAGGAGCTCATCAAGGAGAACATGCACACCAAGCTGTAC
ATGGAAGGTACTGTGAATAACCACCACTTCAAATGCACGCATGAAGGTGAAGGCAAGCCCTATGAGGGCA
CACAGACCAATCGCATCAAAGTGGTTGAGGGAGGTCCTCTGCCGTTTGCGTTCGACATTCTGGCCACATG
CTTCATGTATGGCTCCAAAACGTTCATCAACCACACTCAGGGCATACCCGATTTCTTCAAGCAGTCTTTT
CCTGAAGGCTTTACATGGGAGAGAGTGACCACATACGAAGATGGAGGCGTCCTCACTGTGACACAAGACA
CAAGTCTGCAGGATGGATGTCTCATCTACAATGTGAAGCTGCGTGGGGTGAACTTTCCCTCTAATGGGCC
TGTAATGCAGAAGAAAACTCTTGGGTGGGAAGCATCAACCGAGACTCTTTACCCAGCTGATGGAGGGCTT
GAAGGCCGGTGTGACATGGCTCTCAAGTTGGTAGGTGGAGGACATCTGCATTGCAACCTGAAAACCACCT
ACAGGAGCAAGAAGCCAGCAAAGAACCTGAAGATGCCAGGAGTCTATTTTGTGGACAGACGATTGGAGCG
GATTAAGGAGGCCGACAATGAAACCTATGTCGAGCAACACGAGGTTGCCGTTGCTAGGTATTGTGACTTG
CCTTCCAAACTGGGGCATAAGCTGAACGGGATGGATGAGCTGTACAAATCAGGCTCTGATTAAGGCGCCA
GGTACATCTCCAATACGGCGTCTTGCATAGAGAACACGATTAGCACACCGGTTACCCACGTGATGCCCGA
ACGGACCCATGTCATGCCAGAGCGCACTGGTAACTTGTTTATTGCAGCTTATAATGGTTACAAATAAAGC
AATAGCATCACAAATTTCACAAATAAAGCATTTTTTTCACTGCATTCTAGTTGTGGTTTGTCCAAACTCA
TCAATGTATCTTATCATGTCTGTCGTCGAATTCGAGTTGGCGCGCCTGTCATTCTAAATCTCTCTTTCAG
CCTAAAGCTTTTTCCCCGTATCCCCCCAGGTGTCTGCAGGCTCAAAGAGCAGCGAGAAGCGTTCAGAGGA
AAGCGATCCCGTGCCACCTTCCCCGTGCCCGGGCTGTCCCCGCACGCTGCCGGCTCGGGGATGCGGGGGG
AGCGCCGGACCGGAGCGGAGCCCCGGGCGGCTCGCTGCTGCCCCCTAGCGGGGGAGGGACGTAATTACAT
CCCTGGGGGCTTTGGGAGGGGGCTGTCCCCGTGAGCTCCCAGGCGCGCCTGTCATTCTAAATCTCTCTTT
CAGCCTAAAGCTTTTTCCCCGTATCCCCCCAGGTGTCTGCAGGCTCAAAGAGCAGCGAGAAGCGTTCAGA
GGAAAGCGATCCCGTGCCACCTTCCCCGTGCCCGGGCTGTCCCCGCACGCTGCCGGCTCGGGGATGCGGG
GGGAGCGCCGGACCGGAGCGGAGCCCCGGGCGGCTCGCTGCTGCCCCCTAGCGGGGGAGGGACGTAATTA
CATCCCTGGGGGCTTTGGGGGGGGGCTGTCCCCGTGAGCTCCCAGGCGCGCCAACTCGGTACCTCACCCG
ATTCTCATCATGGAGACACATCAGGACATCTCCAATACCGCCATGGAAACGCACCAAGATGCGACTGCTC
TTCTGCCAGTGACGGCATTCGTCTGCAAGATTAACGGCATACAGAAAGAAACGATGAGACCCATTCAGGA
CGAGCCTCAGACTCCAGCGTAACTGGACTGCAATCAACTCACTGGCTCACCTTCACGGGTGGGCCTTTCT
TCGGTAGAAAATCAAAGGATCTTCTTGAGATCCTTTTTTTCTGCGCGTAATCTGCTGCTTGCAAACAAAA
AAACCACCGCTACCAGCGGTGGTTTGTTTGCCGGATCAAGAGCTACCAACTCTTTTTCCGAGGTAACTGG
CTTCAGCAGAGCGCAGATACCAAATACTGTTCTTCTAGTGTAGCCGTAGTTAGGCCACCACTTCAAGAAC
TCTGTAGCACCGCCTACATACCTCGCTCTGCTAATCCTGTTACCAGTGGCTGCTGCCAGTGGCGATAAGT
CGTGTCTTACCGGGTTGGACTCAAGACGATAGTTACCGGATAAGGCGCAGCGGTCGGGCTGAACGGGGGG
TTCGTGCACACAGCCCAGCTTGGAGCGAACGACCTACACCGAACTGAGATACCTACAGCGTGAGCTATGA
GAAAGCGCCACGCTTCCCGAAGGGAGAAAGGCGGACAGGTATCCGGTAAGCGGCAGGGTCGGAACAGGAG
AGCGCACGAGGGAGCTTCCAGGGGGAAACGCCTGGTATCTTTATAGTCCTGTCGGGTTTCGCCACCTCTG
ACTTGAGCATCGATTTTTGTGATGCTCGTCAGGGGGGCGGAGCCTATGGAAAAACGCCAGCAACGCAGAA
AGGCCCACCCGAAGGTGAGCCAGGTGATTACATTTGGGCCCTCATTACCAATGCTTAATCAGTGAGGCAC
CTATCTCAGCGATCTGTCTATTTCGTTCATCCATAGTTGCCTGACTCCCCGTCGTGTAGATAACTACGAT
GCGGGAGGGCTTACCATCTGGCCCCAGTGCTGCAATGATACCGCGAGAACCACGCTCACCGGCTCCAGAT
TTATCAGCAATAAACCAGCCAGCCGGGAGGGCCGAGCGCAGAAGTGATCCTGCAACTTTATCCGCCTCCA
TCCAGTCTATTAATTGTTGCCGGGAAGCTAGAGTAAGTAGTTCGCCAGTTAATAGTTTGCGCAACGTTGT
TGCCATTGCTACAGGCATCGTGGTGTCACGCTCGTCGTTTGGTATGGCTTCATTCAGCTCCGGTTCCCAA
CGATCAAGGCGAGTTACATGATCCCCCATGTTGTGCAAAAAAGCGGTTAGCTCCTTCGGTCCTCCGATCG
TTGCCAGAAGTAAGTTGGCCGCAGTGTTATCACTCATGGTTATGGCAGCACTGCATAATTCTCTTACTGT
CATGCCATCCGTGAGATGCTTTTCTGTGACTGGTGAGTACTCAACCAAGTCATTCTGAGAATAGTGTATG
CGGCGACCGAGTTGCTCTTGCCCGGCGTCAATACGGGATAATACCGCGCCACATAGCAGAACTTTAAAAG
TGCTCATCATTGGAAAACGTTCTTCGGGGCGTAAACTCTCAAGGATCTTACCGCTGTTGAGATCCAGTTC
GATGTAACCCACTCGTGCACCCAACTGATCTTCAGCATCTTTTACTTTCACCAGCGTTTCTGGGTGAGCA
AAAACAGGAAGGCAAAATGCCGCAAAAAAGGGAATAAGGGCGACACGGAAATGTTGAATACTCATTTTAG
CTTCCTTAGCTCCTGAAAATCTCGATAACTCAAAAAATACGCCCGGTAGTGATCTTATTTCATTATGGTG
AAAGTTGGAACCTCTTACGTGCCGATCAAGTCAAAAGCCTCCGGTCGGAGGCTTTTGA
Features (pLannotate 1.2.2; 10 found; start..end, strand, type, name):
    158..537     +  enhancer       CMV enhancer: human cytomegalovirus immediate early enhancer
    539..814     +  promoter       chicken β-actin promoter: No description available
    930..1658    +  CDS            mNeptune2.5: mNeptune2.5 is a basic (constitutively fluorescent) red fluorescent protein published in 2014, derived from Entacmaea quadricolor. It is reported to be a rapidly-maturing monomer with moderate acid sensitivity.
   1782..1903    +  polyA_signal   SV40 poly(A) signal: SV40 polyadenylation signal
   2704..2733    +  terminator     T3Te terminator: phage T3 early transcription terminator
   2755..3342    +  rep_origin     ori: high-copy-number ColE1/pMB1/pBR322/pUC origin of replication
   3354..3381    -  terminator     T7Te terminator: phage T7 early transcription terminator
   3405..4265    -  CDS            AmpR: β-lactamase; bla; confers resistance to ampicillin, carbenicillin, and related antibiotics
   4266..4368    -  promoter       cat promoter: promoter of the E. coli cat gene encoding chloramphenicol acetyltransferase
   4369..2       -  terminator     tonB terminator (across the origin): bidirectional E. coli tonB-P14 transcription terminator
