[The description below was written by a language model from this plasmid's Addgene catalogue record and pLannotate feature annotations shown in this document.]
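Description:
pRDAX-VALENTIA-020 NLSNoLS-Neptune//BsaI is a 4.4 kb synthetic biology plasmid on a custom-built backbone, deposited as an extension to the EMMA modular assembly kit. It is propagated in E. coli as a high-copy plasmid through a ColE1/pUC-type origin and selected with ampicillin. The β-lactamase gene is annotated as being driven by the cat promoter. The bacterial maintenance region is insulated by short transcription terminators (T3Te, T7Te and the bidirectional tonB terminator), a common design in modular toolkits that limits read-through between the backbone and the cargo.

The payload is a mammalian expression unit. A CMV immediate-early enhancer joined to the chicken β-actin promoter (a CAG-style arrangement for strong constitutive expression) lies upstream of a far-red fluorescent protein coding sequence annotated as mNeptune2.5, followed by an SV40 polyadenylation signal. The insert name indicates that Neptune is fused to a nuclear localisation signal and a nucleolar localisation signal, which would direct the reporter to the nucleus and nucleolus. These targeting peptides are not annotated separately in the feature table, and they may lie in the unannotated stretches flanking the fluorescent protein sequence. The record lists the insert species as mouse, although the annotated fluorescent protein derives from the sea anemone Entacmaea quadricolor; the listing may refer to the localisation sequences, but this is not stated.

The "BsaI" in the name suggests a role for this type IIS enzyme in Golden Gate-style assembly, but the cloning sites are recorded as unknown. About 800 bp between the poly(A) signal and the T3Te terminator carries no annotation. Beyond the kit extension, the record gives no specific application; a far-red nuclear/nucleolar marker is the apparent function.
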