Addgene plasmid #130201: pRDAX-VALENTIA-020 NLSNoLS-Neptune//BsaI
Purpose: EMMA Kit # 1000000119 extension
Depositing lab: Gary Lewin. Depositing organization: Max-Delbrueck-Centrum fuer Molekulare Medizin (MDC).
Backbone
  Vector backbone: custom built
  Vector type: Synthetic Biology
Growth in bacteria
  Bacterial resistance: Ampicillin, 100 μg/mL
  Growth temperature: 37°C
  Growth strain: DH5alpha
  Copy number: High Copy
Gene/Insert
  Gene/Insert name: NLSNoLS-Neptune
  Species: M. musculus (mouse)
  Cloning method: Restriction Enzyme; 5′ cloning site unknown (unknown if destroyed); 3′ cloning site unknown (unknown if destroyed)
Terms and licenses: Academic/Nonprofit Terms; Industry Terms: Not Available to Industry
How to cite: pRDAX-VALENTIA-020 NLSNoLS-Neptune//BsaI was a gift from Gary Lewin (Addgene plasmid # 130201 ; http://n2t.net/addgene:130201 ; RRID:Addgene_130201)
